Addgene plasmid #38272: pMXs-IP GFP-WIPI-1
Depositing lab: Noboru Mizushima. Depositing organization: University of Tokyo, Graduate School of Medicine. Publication: Characterization of autophagosome formation site by a hierarchical analysis of mammalian Atg proteins. Itakura E, Mizushima N. Autophagy. 2010 Aug;6(6):764-76. 10.4161/auto.6.6.12709 PubMed 20639694.
Backbone
  Vector backbone: pMXs-IP
  Backbone manufacturer: Dr. Toshio Kitamura of the University of Tokyo
  Backbone size w/o insert (bp): 5800
  Total vector size (bp): 6800
  Vector type: Mammalian Expression, Retroviral
  Selectable markers: Puromycin
Growth in bacteria
  Bacterial resistance: Ampicillin, 100 μg/mL
  Growth temperature: 37°C
  Growth strain: DH5alpha
  Copy number: High Copy
Gene/Insert
  Gene/Insert name: WD repeat domain phosphoinositide-interacting protein 1 (alt names: WIPI-1; WIPI49)
  Species: H. sapiens (human)
  Insert size (bp): 1300
  GenBank ID: AK000917
  Entrez Gene: WIPI1 (a.k.a. ATG18, ATG18A, WIPI49)
  Tag / fusion protein: EGFP (N terminal on backbone)
  Cloning method: Restriction Enzyme; 5′ cloning site EcoRI (not destroyed); 3′ cloning site EcoRI (not destroyed)
  Sequencing primers: 5′ CGACCACTACCAGCAGAACA; 3′ GAGGAACTGCTTCCTTCACG
Terms and licenses: Academic/Nonprofit Terms; Industry Terms: Not Available to Industry
How to cite: pMXs-IP GFP-WIPI-1 was a gift from Noboru Mizushima (Addgene plasmid # 38272 ; http://n2t.net/addgene:38272 ; RRID:Addgene_38272)
