[The description below was written by a language model from this plasmid's Addgene catalogue record and pLannotate feature annotations shown in this document.]
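Description:
pMXs-IP GFP-WIPI-1 is a Moloney murine leukemia virus-based retroviral expression vector built on the pMXs-IP backbone, designed for stable expression of an EGFP-tagged human autophagy protein in mammalian cells. In bacteria it is maintained through a high-copy ColE1/pUC-type origin and selected with ampicillin via the β-lactamase gene and its native promoter. The catalogue lists a total size of about 6.8 kb, whereas the annotated sequence record, described as a partial NGS result, is about 8.1 kb, so the stated sizes should be treated as approximate.

The retroviral cassette is flanked by MMLV long terminal repeats. No separate internal promoter is annotated, so transcription presumably comes from the 5′ LTR. Downstream of that LTR lie the MMLV packaging signal, a truncated gag lacking its start codon, and a pol region carrying the splice acceptor. Together these elements allow the genomic RNA to be packaged into virions when gag, pol and env are supplied in trans by a packaging cell line. The payload is EGFP fused to the N terminus of human WIPI1 (WIPI-1/WIPI49, an ATG18 homologue), with the roughly 1.3 kb WIPI1 coding sequence inserted at EcoRI sites. An EMCV IRES follows and drives translation of puromycin N-acetyltransferase from the same transcript, so puromycin selection enriches for transduced cells that also express the fusion. The IRES appears split in the feature table only because the circular sequence is numbered from within it.

WIPI1 is a WD-repeat protein that binds phosphatidylinositol 3-phosphate and acts downstream of ULK1 and PI3-kinase during autophagosome formation. The GFP fusion therefore serves as a fluorescent marker of early autophagic structures, consistent with the associated study on the hierarchy of mammalian Atg proteins at the autophagosome formation site.
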