Features (pLannotate 1.2.2; 16 found; start..end, strand, type, name):
     91..553     +  misc_feature   IRES: internal ribosome entry site (IRES) of the encephalomyocarditis virus (EMCV)
    573..1169    +  CDS            PuroR (fragment): puromycin N-acetyltransferase; pac from Streptomyces; confers resistance to puromycin
   1218..1339    +  LTR            3' LTR (ΔU3) (fragment): self-inactivating 3' long terminal repeat (LTR) from Moloney murine leukemia virus
   1340..1809    +  LTR            LTR: long terminal repeat from Moloney murine leukemia virus
   1875..1927    -  CDS            lacI (fragment): lac repressor; lacI; The lac repressor binds to the lac operator to inhibit transcription in E. coli. This inhibition can be relieved by adding lactose or isopropyl-β-D-thiogalactopyranoside (IPTG).
   2110..2698    -  rep_origin     ori: high-copy-number ColE1/pMB1/pBR322/pUC origin of replication
   2862..3722    -  CDS            AmpR: β-lactamase; bla; confers resistance to ampicillin, carbenicillin, and related antibiotics
   3723..3827    -  promoter       AmpR promoter: bla
   3857..4450    +  LTR            LTR: long terminal repeat from Moloney murine leukemia virus
   4513..4712    +  misc_feature   MMLV Ψ: packaging signal of Moloney murine leukemia virus (MMLV)
   4764..4852    +  misc_feature   MESV Ψ (fragment): packaging signal of murine embryonic stem cell virus
   4929..5345    +  CDS            gag (truncated): truncated Moloney murine leukemia virus (MMLV) gag gene lacking the start codon
   5355..5729    +  misc_feature   pol region: Moloney murine leukemia virus (MMLV) pol region containing the splice acceptor site
   5761..6477    +  CDS            EGFP: EGFP is a basic (constitutively fluorescent) green fluorescent protein published in 1996, derived from Aequorea victoria. It is reported to be a rapidly-maturing weak dimer with moderate acid sensitivity.
   6544..7881    +  CDS            WIPI1: WIPI1_HUMAN - Also known as WIPI49. Experimental evidence at protein level: Swiss-Prot protein existence level 1. Component of the autophagy machinery that controls the major intracellular degradation process by which cytoplasmic materials are packaged into autophagosomes and delivered to lysosomes for degradation (PubMed:28561066). Plays an important role in starvation- and calcium- mediated autophagy, as well as in mitophagy (PubMed:28561066). Functions downstream of the ULK1 and PI3-kinases that produce phosphatidylinositol 3-phosphate (PtdIns3P) on membranes of the endoplasmic reticulum on
   7950..8104    +  misc_feature   IRES (fragment): internal ribosome entry site (IRES) of the encephalomyocarditis virus (EMCV)
>Addgene plasmid #38272 | pMXs-IP GFP-WIPI-1 | addgene full sequence | sequence record 412479 | Addgene Partial NGS Result
TAACGTTACTGGCCGAAGCCGCTTGGAATAAGGCCGGTGTGCGTTTGTCTATATGTTATTTTCCACCATA
TTGCCGTCTTTTGGCAATGTGAGGGCCCGGAAACCTGGCCCTGTCTTCTTGACGAGCATTCCTAGGGGTC
TTTCCCCTCTCGCCAAAGGAATGCAAGGTCTGTTGAATGTCGTGAAGGAAGCAGTTCCTCTGGAAGCTTC
TTGAAGACAAACAACGTCTGTAGCGACCCTTTGCAGGCAGCGGAACCCCCCACCTGGCGACAGGTGCCTC
TGCGGCCAAAAGCCACGTGTATAAGATACACCTGCAAAGGCGGCACAACCCCAGTGCCACGTTGTGAGTT
GGATAGTTGTGGAAAGAGTCAAATGGCTCTCCTCAAGCGTATTCAACAAGGGGCTGAAGGATGCCCAGAA
GGTACCCCATTGTATGGGATCTGATCTGGGGCCTCGGTGCACATGCTTTACATGTGTTTAGTCGAGGTTA
AAAAAACGTCTAGGCCCCCCGAACCACGGGGACGTGGTTTTCCTTTGAAAAACACGATGATAATATGGCC
ACAACCATGGTTACCGAGTACAAGCCCACGGTGCGCCTCGCCACCCGCGACGACGTCCCCAGGGCCGTAC
GCACCCTCGCCGCCGCGTTCGCCGACTACCCCGCCACGCGCCACACCGTCGATCCGGACCGCCACATCGA
GCGGGTCACCGAGCTGCAAGAACTCTTCCTCACGCGCGTCGGGCTCGACATCGGCAAGGTGTGGGTCGCG
GACGACGGCGCCGCGGTGGCGGTCTGGACCACGCCGGAGAGCGTCGAAGCGGGGGCGGTGTTCGCCGAGA
TCGGCCCGCGCATGGCCGAGTTGAGCGGTTCCCGGCTGGCCGCGCAGCAACAGATGGAAGGCCTCCTGGC
GCCGCACCGGCCCAAGGAGCCCGCGTGGTTCCTGGCCACCGTCGGCGTCTCGCCCGACCACCAGGGCAAG
GGTCTGGGCAGCGCCGTCGTGCTCCCCGGAGTGGAGGCGGCCGAGCGCGCCGGGGTGCCCGCCTTCCTGG
AGACCTCCGCGCCCCGCAACCTCCCCTTCTACGAGCGGCTCGGCTTCACCGTCACCGCCGACGTCGAGGT
GCCCGAAGGACCGCGCACCTGGTGCATGACCCGCAAGCCCGGTGCCTGAGTCGACGATAAAATAAAAGAT
TTTATTTAGTCTCCAGAAAAAGGGGGGAATGAAAGACCCCACCTGTAGGTTTGGCAAGCTAGCTTAAGTA
ACGCCATTTTGCAAGGCATGGAAAAATACATAACTGAGAATAGAGAAGTTCAGATCAAGGTCAGGAACAG
ATGGAACAGCTGAATATGGGCCAAACAGGATATCTGTGGTAAGCAGTTCCTGCCCCGGCTCAGGGCCAAG
AACAGATGGAACAGCTGAATATGGGCCAAACAGGATATCTGTGGTAAGCAGTTCCTGCCCCGGCTCAGGG
CCAAGAACAGATGGTCCCCAGATGCGGTCCAGCCCTCAGCAGTTTCTAGAGAACCATCAGATGTTTCCAG
GGTGCCCCAAGGACCTGAAATGACCCTGTGCCTTATTTGAACTAACCAATCAGTTCGCTTCTCGCTTCTG
TTCGCGCGCTTCTGCTCCCCGAGCTCAATAAAAGAGCCCACAACCCCTCACTCGGGGCGCCAGTCCTCCG
ATTGACTGAGTCGCCCGGGTACCCGTGTATCCAATAAACCCTCTTGCAGTTGCATCCGACTTGTGGTCTC
GCTGTTCCTTGGGAGGGTCTCCTCTGAGTGATTGACTACCCGTCAGCGGGGGTCTTTCACATGCAGCATG
TATCAAAATTAATTTGGTTTTTTTTCTTAAGTATTTACATTAAATGGCCATAGTTGCATTAATGAATCGG
CCAACGCGCGGGGAGAGGCGGTTTGCGTATTGGGCGCTCTTCCGCTTCCTCGCTCACTGACTCGCTGCGC
TCGGTCGTTCGGCTGCGGCGAGCGGTATCAGCTCACTCAAAGGCGGTAATACGGTTATCCACAGAATCAG
GGGATAACGCAGGAAAGAACATGTGAGCAAAAGGCCAGCAAAAGGCCAGGAACCGTAAAAAGGCCGCGTT
GCTGGCGTTTTTCCATAGGCTCCGCCCCCCTGACGAGCATCACAAAAATCGACGCTCAAGTCAGAGGTGG
CGAAACCCGACAGGACTATAAAGATACCAGGCGTTTCCCCCTGGAAGCTCCCTCGTGCGCTCTCCTGTTC
CGACCCTGCCGCTTACCGGATACCTGTCCGCCTTTCTCCCTTCGGGAAGCGTGGCGCTTTCTCATAGCTC
ACGCTGTAGGTATCTCAGTTCGGTGTAGGTCGTTCGCTCCAAGCTGGGCTGTGTGCACGAACCCCCCGTT
CAGCCCGACCGCTGCGCCTTATCCGGTAACTATCGTCTTGAGTCCAACCCGGTAAGACACGACTTATCGC
CACTGGCAGCAGCCACTGGTAACAGGATTAGCAGAGCGAGGTATGTAGGCGGTGCTACAGAGTTCTTGAA
GTGGTGGCCTAACTACGGCTACACTAGAAGAACAGTATTTGGTATCTGCGCTCTGCTGAAGCCAGTTACC
TTCGGAAAAAGAGTTGGTAGCTCTTGATCCGGCAAACAAACCACCGCTGGTAGCGGTGGTTTTTTTGTTT
GCAAGCAGCAGATTACGCGCAGAAAAAAAGGATCTCAAGAAGATCCTTTGATCTTTTCTACGGGGTCTGA
CGCTCAGTGGAACGAAAACTCACGTTAAGGGATTTTGGTCATGAGATTATCAAAAAGGATCTTCACCTAG
ATCCTTTTGCGGCCGGCCGCAAATCAATCTAAAGTATATATGAGTAAACTTGGTCTGACAGTTACCAATG
CTTAATCAGTGAGGCACCTATCTCAGCGATCTGTCTATTTCGTTCATCCATAGTTGCCTGACTCCCCGTC
GTGTAGATAACTACGATACGGGAGGGCTTACCATCTGGCCCCAGTGCTGCAATGATACCGCGAGACCCAC
GCTCACCGGCTCCAGATTTATCAGCAATAAACCAGCCAGCCGGAAGGGCCGAGCGCAGAAGTGGTCCTGC
AACTTTATCCGCCTCCATCCAGTCTATTAATTGTTGCCGGGAAGCTAGAGTAAGTAGTTCGCCAGTTAAT
AGTTTGCGCAACGTTGTTGCCATTGCTACAGGCATCGTGGTGTCACGCTCGTCGTTTGGTATGGCTTCAT
TCAGCTCCGGTTCCCAACGATCAAGGCGAGTTACATGATCCCCCATGTTGTGCAAAAAAGCGGTTAGCTC
CTTCGGTCCTCCGATCGTTGTCAGAAGTAAGTTGGCCGCAGTGTTATCACTCATGGTTATGGCAGCACTG
CATAATTCTCTTACTGTCATGCCATCCGTAAGATGCTTTTCTGTGACTGGTGAGTACTCAACCAAGTCAT
TCTGAGAATAGTGTATGCGGCGACCGAGTTGCTCTTGCCCGGCGTCAATACGGGATAATACCGCGCCACA
TAGCAGAACTTTAAAAGTGCTCATCATTGGAAAACGTTCTTCGGGGCGAAAACTCTCAAGGATCTTACCG
CTGTTGAGATCCAGTTCGATGTAACCCACTCGTGCACCCAACTGATCTTCAGCATCTTTTACTTTCACCA
GCGTTTCTGGGTGAGCAAAAACAGGAAGGCAAAATGCCGCAAAAAAGGGAATAAGGGCGACACGGAAATG
TTGAATACTCATACTCTTCCTTTTTCAATATTATTGAAGCATTTATCAGGGTTATTGTCTCATGAGCGGA
TACATATTTGAATGTATTTAGAAAAATAAACAAATAGGGGTTCCGCGCACATTTCCCCGAAAAGTGCCAC
CTGCATAATGAAAGACCCCACCTGTAGGTTTGGCAAGCTAGCTTAAGTAACGCCATTTTGCAAGGCATGG
AAAAATACATAACTGAGAATAGAAAAGTTCAGATCAAGGTCAGGAACAGATGGAACAGCTGAATATGGGC
CAAACAGGATATCTGTGGTAAGCAGTTCCTGCCCCGGCTCAGGGCCAAGAACAGATGGAACAGCTGAATA
TGGGCCAAACAGGATATCTGTGGTAAGCAGTTCCTGCCCCGGCTCAGGGCCAAGAACAGATGGTCCCCAG
ATGCGGTCCAGCCCTCAGCAGTTTCTAGAGAACCATCAGATGTTTCCAGGGTGCCCCAAGGACCTGAAAT
GACCCTGTGCCTTATTTGAACTAACCAATCAGTTCGCTTCTCGCTTCTGTTCGCGCGCTTCTGCTCCCCG
AGCTCAATAAAAGAGCCCACAACCCCTCACTCGGCGCGCCAGTCCTCCGATTGACTGAGTCGCCCGGGTA
CCCGTGTATCCAATAAACCCTCTTGCAGTTGCATCCGACTTGTGGTCTCGCTGTTCCTTGGGAGGGTCTC
CTCTGAGTGATTGACTACCCGTCAGCGGGGGTCTTTCATTTGGGGGCTCGTCCGGGATCGGGAGACCCCT
GCCCAGGGACCACCGACCCACCACCGGGAGGTAAGCTGGCCAGCAACTTATCTGTGTCTGTCCGATTGTC
TAGTGTCTATGACTGATTTTATGCGCCTGCGTCGGTACTAGTTAGCTAACTAGCTCTGTATCTGGCGGAC
CCGTGGTGGAACTGACGAGTTCGGAACACCCGGCCGCAACCCTGGGAGACGTCCCAGGGACTTCGGGGGC
CGTTTTTGTGGCCCGACCTGAGTCCAAAAATCCCGATCGTTTTGGACTCTTTGGTGCACCCCCCTAATAG
GAGGGATATGTGGTTCTGGTAGGAGACGAGAACCTAAAACAGTTCCCGCCTCCGTCTGAATTTTTGCTTT
CGGTTTGGGACCGAAGCCGCGCCGCGCGTCTTGTCTGCTGCAGCATCGTTCTGTGTTGTCTCTGTCTGAC
TGTGTTTCTGTATTTGTCTGAAAATTAGGGCCAGACTGTTACCACTCCCTTAAGTTTGACCTTAGGTCAC
TGGAAAGATGTCGAGCGGATCGCTCACAACCAGTCGGTAGATGTCAAGAAGAGACGTTGGGTTACCTTCT
GCTCTGCAGAATGGCCAACCTTTAACGTCGGATGGCCGCGAGACGGCACCTTTAACCGAGACCTCATCAC
CCAGGTTAAGATCAAGGTCTTTTCACCTGGCCCGCATGGACACCCAGACCAGGTCCCCTACATCGTGACC
TGGGAAGCCTTGGCTTTTGACCCCCCTCCCTGGGTCAAGCCCTTTGTACACCCTAAGCCTCCGCCTCCTC
TTCCTCCATCCGCCCCGTCTCTCCCCCTTGAACCTCCTCGTTCGACCCCGCCTCGATCCTCCCTTTATCC
AGCCCTCACTCCTTCTCTAGGCGCCCCCATATGGCCATATGAGATCTTATATGGGGCACCCCCGCCCCTT
GTAAACTTCCCTGACCCTGACATGACAAGAGTTACTAACAGCCCCTCTCTCCAAGCTCACTTACAGGCTC
TCTACTTAGTCCAGCACGAAGTCTGGAGACCTCTGGCGGCAGCCTACCAAGAACAACTGGACCGACCGGT
GGTACCTCACCCTTACCGAGTCGGCGACACAGTGTGGGTCCGCCGACACCAGACTAAGAACCTAGAACCT
CGCTGGAAAGGACCTTACACAGTCCTGCTGACCACCCCCACCGCCCTCAAAGTAGACGGCATCGCAGCTT
GGATACACGCCGCCCACGTGAAGGCTGCCGACCCCGGGGGTGGACCATCCTCTAGACTGCCGGATCTAGC
TAGTTAATTAAGGATCTGCCATGGTGAGCAAGGGCGAGGAGCTGTTCACCGGGGTGGTGCCCATCCTGGT
CGAGCTGGACGGCGACGTAAACGGCCACAAGTTCAGCGTGTCCGGCGAGGGCGAGGGCGATGCCACCTAC
GGCAAGCTGACCCTGAAGTTCATCTGCACCACCGGCAAGCTGCCCGTGCCCTGGCCCACCCTCGTGACCA
CCCTGACCTACGGCGTGCAGTGCTTCAGCCGCTACCCCGACCACATGAAGCAGCACGACTTCTTCAAGTC
CGCCATGCCCGAAGGCTACGTCCAGGAGCGCACCATCTTCTTCAAGGACGACGGCAACTACAAGACCCGC
GCCGAGGTGAAGTTCGAGGGCGACACCCTGGTGAACCGCATCGAGCTGAAGGGCATCGACTTCAAGGAGG
ACGGCAACATCCTGGGGCACAAGCTGGAGTACAACTACAACAGCCACAACGTCTATATCATGGCCGACAA
GCAGAAGAACGGCATCAAGGTGAACTTCAAGATCCGCCACAACATCGAGGACGGCAGCGTGCAGCTCGCC
GACCACTACCAGCAGAACACCCCCATCGGCGACGGCCCCGTGCTGCTGCCCGACAACCACTACCTGAGCA
CCCAGTCCGCCCTGAGCAAAGACCCCAACGAGAAGCGCGATCACATGGTCCTGCTGGAGTTCGTGACCGC
CGCCGGGATCACTCTCGGCATGGACGAGCTGTACAAGGGTGGCGGTGGCTCGGGCGGTGGTGGGTCGGGT
GGCGGCGGATCTATCGATGAATTGAATTCCGCCATGGAGGCCGAGGCCGCGGACGCTCCCCCGGGCGGGG
TTGAGTCGGCGCTCAGCTGCTTCTCTTTCAACCAGGACTGCACATCCCTAGCAACTGGAACTAAAGCCGG
GTATAAGCTGTTTTCTCTGAGTTCTGTGGAGCAGCTGGATCAAGTCCACGGAAGCAATGAAATCCCGGAC
GTCTACATCGTGGAGCGCCTCTTCTCCAGCAGCCTGGTGGTGGTAGTCAGTCACACAAAACCACGGCAGA
TGAACGTGTATCACTTCAAGAAAGGCACAGAGATCTGTAATTACAGCTACTCCAGCAACATCTTGTCCAT
AAGGCTGAACCGGCAAAGGCTGCTGGTTTGCCTAGAAGAGTCCATTTATATTCACAACATTAAAGACATG
AAGCTGTTGAAGACCCTCCTGGATATTCCTGCAAACCCAACAGGTCTATGTGCTCTCTCTATCAACCATT
CCAATTCTTACCTGGCCTATCCTGGAAGCCTGACTTCAGGGGAGATTGTGCTTTATGATGGAAACTCCCT
GAAAACAGTCTGCACTATTGCTGCCCATGAGGGAACACTAGCTGCCATCACCTTCAATGCCTCAGGCTCC
AAACTAGCAAGTGCGTCTGAAAAAGGCACAGTCATCCGGGTGTTCTCTGTCCCTGATGGGCAAAAGCTCT
ATGAGTTCCGGAGAGGGATGAAAAGGTATGTGACAATCAGCTCTCTAGTGTTCAGTATGGATTCACAATT
CCTCTGCGCCTCCAGTAACACCGAGACGGTACACATCTTCAAGCTGGAACAGGTCACCAACAGTCGACCA
GAAGAGCCTTCGACCTGGAGTGGCTACATGGGAAAGATGTTTATGGCTGCTACCAACTACCTCCCTACCC
AGGTGTCAGACATGATGCATCAGGACAGGGCTTTTGCCACTGCACGCTTGAACTTCTCCGGACAGAGGAA
CATCTGTACCCTCTCAACGATCCAGAAGTTGCCACGGCTGCTAGTTGCGTCATCCAGTGGACACCTTTAT
ATGTACAATTTGGATCCTCAGGATGGAGGAGAGTGTGTCTTAATCAAAACCCACAGCTTGCTTGGCTCAG
GAACAACAGAAGAGAATAAAGAAAATGACCTCAGACCTTCCTTACCTCAGTCTTATGCAGCGACCGTAGC
CAGACCAAGTGCATCTTCAGCCTCCACGGTGCCAGGTTATTCTGAGGACGGCGGGGCGCTGCGAGGAGAA
GTTATTCCTGAACATGAGTTTGCGACGGGACCAGTGTGTCTTGATGATGAGAATGAGTTTCCTCCTATAA
TCTTGTGCCGTGGAAATCAGAAGGGCAAAACGAAGCAGTCATGAGAATTCACGCGTTCGCGAGTTAACGG
ATCCCTCGAGCGGCCGCTACGTAAATTCCGCCCCCCCCCCCCCTCTCCCTCCCCCCCCCCTAACGTTACT
GGCCGAAGCCGCTTGGAATAAGGCCGGTGTGCGTTTGTCTATATGTTATTTTCCACCATATTGCCGTCTT
TTGGCAATGTGAGGGCCCGGAAACCTGGCCCTGTCTTCTTGACGAGCATTCCTASSKSYCYYYCCCC
