>Addgene plasmid #38272 | pMXs-IP GFP-WIPI-1 | addgene partial sequence | sequence record 51465 | EGFP-C 5'-CATGGTCCTGCTGGAGTTCGTG-3'
GGCATGGACGAGCTGTACAAGGGTGGCGGTGGCTCGGGCGGTGGTGGGTCGGGTGGCGGCGGATCTATCG
ATGAATTGAATTCCGCCATGGAGGCCGAGGCCGCGGACGCTCCCCCGGGCGGGGTTGAGTCGGCGCTCAG
CTGCTTCTCTTTCAACCAGGACTGCACATCCCTAGCAACTGGAACTAAAGCCGGGTATAAGCTGTTTTCT
CTGAGTTCTGTGGAGCAGCTGGATCAAGTCCACGGAAGCAATGAAATCCCGGACGTCTACATCGTGGAGC
GCCTCTTCTCCAGCAGCCTGGTGGTGGTAGTCAGTCACACAAAACCACGGCAGATGAACGTGTATCACTT
CAAGAAAGGCACAGAGATCTGTAATTACAGCTACTCCAGCAACATCTTGTCCATAAGGCTGAACCGGCAA
AGGCTGCTGGTTTGCCTAGAAGAGTCCATTTATATTCACAACATTAAAGACATGAAGCTGTTGAAGACCC
TCCTGGATATTCCTGCAAACCCAACAGGTCTATGTGCTCTCTCTATCAACCATTCCAATTCTTACCTGGC
CTATCCTGGAAGCCTGACTTCAGGGGAGATTGTGCTTTATGATGGAAACTCCCTGAAAACAGTCTGCACT
ATTGCTGCCCATGAGGGAACACTAGCTGCCATCACCTTCAATGCCTCAGGCTCCAAACTAGCAAGTGCGT
CTGAAAAAGGCACAGTCATCCGGGTGTTCTCTGTCCCTGATGGGCAAAAGCTCTATGAGTTCCGGAGAGG
GATGAAAAGGTATGTGACAATCAGCTCTCTAGTGTTCAGTATGGATTCACAATTCCTCTGCGCCTCCAGT
AACACCGAGACGGTACACATCTTCAAGCTGGAACAGGTCACCAACAGTCGACCAGAA
